Addgene plasmid #165924: pBlastR-5xQUAS-EBFP2-MiniWhite
Purpose: Blasticidin resistant 5xQUAS EBFP2 Mini-White CDS response vector. Contains an Alpha level GB2.0 entry point for addition of custom assemblies utilizing blue-white bacterial colony screening
Depositing lab: Koen Venken. Depositing organization: Baylor College of Medicine. Publication: Multiplexed drug-based selection and counterselection genetic manipulations in Drosophila. Matinyan N, Karkhanis MS, Gonzalez Y, Jain A, Saltzman A, Malovannaya A, Sarrion-Perdigones A, Dierick HA, Venken KJT. Cell Rep. 2021 Sep 14;36(11):109700. doi: 10.1016/j.celrep.2021.109700. PubMed 34525356.
Backbone
  Vector backbone: pColE1_AlphaOmega
  Backbone size w/o insert (bp): 2967
  Vector type: Synthetic Biology
Growth in bacteria
  Bacterial resistance: Spectinomycin, 50 μg/mL
  Growth temperature: 37°C
  Growth strain: DH10B
  Copy number: High Copy
Gene/Insert
  Gene/Insert name: Selectable QUAS Response Vector
  Species: Synthetic
  Insert size (bp): 6357
  Cloning method: Restriction Enzyme; 5′ cloning site Unknown (unknown if destroyed)
Terms and licenses: Academic/Nonprofit Terms; Industry Terms: Not Available to Industry
Depositor comments: Terminal Alpha Entry
How to cite: pBlastR-5xQUAS-EBFP2-MiniWhite was a gift from Koen Venken (Addgene plasmid # 165924 ; http://n2t.net/addgene:165924 ; RRID:Addgene_165924)
