[The description below was written by a language model from this plasmid's Addgene catalogue record and pLannotate feature annotations shown in this document.]
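Description:
pBlastR-5xQUAS-EBFP2-MiniWhite is a 9.3 kb synthetic-biology plasmid built on the pColE1_AlphaOmega backbone. It serves as a drug-selectable Q-system response vector for Drosophila transgenesis. In E. coli it replicates at high copy from a ColE1/pUC-type origin and is selected with spectinomycin through the aadA gene. An f1 origin is also present. Short fragments of an integron Pc promoter and a gentamicin resistance gene sit just upstream of aadA and appear to be remnants of the resistance cassette.

The fly-directed payload begins with a φC31 attB site, which allows integrase-mediated insertion into genomic attP docking sites. Next comes a Drosophila hsp70 promoter followed by the blasticidin S deaminase gene (bsr) and an HSV TK polyadenylation signal, an arrangement that would make transgenic animals resistant to blasticidin. This is followed by an EBFP2 blue fluorescent protein coding sequence and an SV40 polyadenylation signal, which is annotated on the opposite strand. According to the catalogue entry, EBFP2 is under the control of 5xQUAS, so it should be expressed only where the QF transactivator is supplied. The QUAS repeats themselves were not picked up in the automated feature table. A mini-white gene, which spans the numbering origin of the sequence record, provides a visible eye-colour marker as a second way of identifying transformants.

A lacZα fragment with a pUC-type multiple cloning site, flanked by SP6 and T7 promoters and preceded by an EM7 promoter, matches the Alpha-level GoldenBraid 2.0 entry point described in the record. Custom assemblies inserted there can be identified by blue-white colony screening. The associated publication concerns multiplexed drug-based selection and counterselection in Drosophila.
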