Features (pLannotate 1.2.2; 18 found; start..end, strand, type, name):
    950..1538    -  rep_origin     ori: high-copy-number ColE1/pMB1/pBR322/pUC origin of replication
   1744..1767    +  promoter       Pc promoter (fragment): intI1 (promoter lies within the coding sequence); class 1 integron promoter
   1943..1999    +  CDS            GmR (fragment): gentamycin acetyltransferase; aacC1; confers resistance to gentamycin
   2006..2794    +  CDS            aadA: S3AD_ECOLX - Experimental evidence at protein level: Swiss-Prot protein existence level 1. Mediates bacterial resistance to the antibiotics streptomycin and spectinomycin. From Escherichia coli.
   2852..3307    +  rep_origin     f1 ori (sequence partly withheld): f1 bacteriophage origin of replication; arrow indicates direction of (+) strand synthesis
   3331..3378    +  promoter       EM7 promoter: synthetic bacterial promoter&nbsp
   3432..3450    +  promoter       SP6 promoter: promoter for bacteriophage SP6 RNA polymerase
   3457..3513    -  misc_feature   MCS: pUC18/19 multiple cloning site
   3516..3534    -  promoter       T7 promoter: promoter for bacteriophage T7 RNA polymerase
   3537..3694    +  CDS            lacZα (fragment): LacZα fragment of β-galactosidase; lacZ fragment
   3700..3790    -  misc_feature   bom (fragment): basis of mobility region from pBR322
   3842..3911    +  protein_bind   attB: attB site for the φC31 integrase (Groth et al., 2000) phage φC31 integrase
   3939..4387    +  promoter       hsp70 promoter: Drosophila melanogaster hsp70Bb promoter
   4480..4899    +  CDS            bsr: BSR_BACCE - Experimental evidence at protein level: Swiss-Prot protein existence level 1. Catalyzes the deamination of the cytosine moiety of the antibiotics blasticidin S, cytomycin and acetylblasticidin S. From Bacillus cereus.
   4907..4954    +  polyA_signal   HSV TK poly(A) signal: herpes simplex virus thymidine kinase polyadenylation signal (Cole and Stacy, 1985)
   5219..5935    +  CDS            EBFP2: EBFP2 is a basic (constitutively fluorescent) blue fluorescent protein published in 2007, derived from Aequorea victoria. It is reported to be a rapidly-maturing monomer with moderate acid sensitivity.
   5943..6077    -  polyA_signal   SV40 poly(A) signal: SV40 polyadenylation signal
   6156..843     +  gene           mini-white (across the origin): white; This modified version of the white gene lacks part of the first intron.
>Addgene plasmid #165924 | pBlastR-5xQUAS-EBFP2-MiniWhite | addgene full sequence | sequence record 326303 | Addgene NGS Result
GGCGAAATTAGCTGCACATCGTCGAACACCACGTGCCCCAGTTCGGGCAAGGTCATCCTGGAGACACTTA
ACTTCTCCGCCGCCGATCTGCCGCTGGACTACGTGGGTCTGGCCATTCTCATCGTGAGCTTCCGGGTGCT
CGCATATCTGGCTCTAAGACTTCGGGCCCGACGCAAGGAGTAGCCGACATATATCCGAAATAACTGCTTG
TTTTTTTTTTTTACCATTATTACCATCGTGTTTACTGTTTATTGCCCCCTCAAAAAGCTAATGTAATTAT
ATTTGTGCCAATAAAAACAAGATATGACCTATAGAATACAAGTATTTCCCCTTCGAACATCCCCACAAGT
AGACTTTGGATTTGTCTTCTAACCAAAAGACTTACACACCTGCATACCTTACATCAAAAACTCGTTTATC
GCTACATAAAACACCGGGATATATTTTTTATATACATACTTTTCAAATCGCGCGCCCTCTTCATAATTCA
CCTCCACCACACCACGTTTCGTAGTTGCTCTTTCGCTGTCTCCCACCCGCTCTCCGCAACACATTCACCT
TTTGTTCGACGACCTTGGAGCGACTGTCGTTAGTTCCGCGCGATTCGGTTCGCTCAAATGGTTCCGAGTG
GTTCATTTCGGCTCAATAGAAATTAGTAATAAATATTTGTATGTACAATTTATTTGCTCCAATATATTTG
TATATATTTCCCTCACAGCTATATTTATTCTAATTTAATATTATGACTTTTTAAGGTAATTTTTTGTGAC
CTGTTCGGAGTGATTAGCGTTACAATTTGAACTGAAAGTGACATCCAGTGTTTGTTCCTTGTGTAGATGC
ATCGCTTGACACGGTTATCCACAGAATCAGGGGATAACGCAGGAAAGAACATGTGAGCAAAAGGCCAGCA
AAAGGCCAGGAACCGTAAAAAGGCCGCGTTGCTGGCGTTTTTCCATAGGCTCCGCCCCCCTGACGAGCAT
CACAAAAATCGACGCTCAAGTCAGAGGTGGCGAAACCCGACAGGACTATAAAGATACCAGGCGTTTCCCC
CTGGAAGCTCCCTCGTGCGCTCTCCTGTTCCGACCCTGCCGCTTACCGGATACCTGTCCGCCTTTCTCCC
TTCGGGAAGCGTGGCGCTTTCTCATAGCTCACGCTGTAGGTATCTCAGTTCGGTGTAGGTCGTTCGCTCC
AAGCTGGGCTGTGTGCACGAACCCCCCGTTCAGCCCGACCGCTGCGCCTTATCCGGTAACTATCGTCTTG
AGTCCAACCCGGTAAGACACGACTTATCGCCACTGGCAGCAGCCACTGGTAACAGGATTAGCAGAGCGAG
GTATGTAGGCGGTGCTACAGAGTTCTTGAAGTGGTGGCCTAACTACGGCTACACTAGAAGAACAGTATTT
GGTATCTGCGCTCTGCTGAAGCCAGTTACCTTCGGAAAAAGAGTTGGTAGCTCTTGATCCGGCAAACAAA
CCACCGCTGGTAGCGGTGGTTTTTTTGTTTGCAAGCAGCAGATTACGCGCAGAAAAAAAGGATCTCAAGA
AGATCCTTTGATCTTTTCTACGGGGTCTGACGCTCAGTGGAACGAAAACTCACGTTAAGGGATTTTGGTC
ATGAGATTATCAAAAAGGATCTTCACCTAGATCCTTTTGTGACCAGCCAGGACAGAAATGCCTCGACTTC
GCTGCTACCCAAGGTTGCCGGGTGACGCACACCGTGGAAACGGATGAAGGCACGAACCCAGTGGACATAA
GCCTGTTCGGTTCGTAAGCTGTAATGCAAGTAGCGTATGCGCTCACGCAACTGGTCCAGAACCTTGACCG
AACGCAGCGGTGGTAACGGCGCAGTGGCGGTTTTCATGGCTTGTTATGACTGTTTTTTTGGGGTACAGTC
TATGCCTCGGGCATCCAAGCAGCAAGCGCGTTACGCCGTGGGTCGATGTTTGATGTTATGGAGCAGCAAC
GATGTTACGCAGCAGGGCAGTCGCCCTAAAACAAAGTTAAACATTATGAGGGAAGCGGTGATCGCCGAAG
TATCGACTCAACTATCAGAGGTAGTTGGCGTCATCGAGCGCCATCTCGAACCGACGTTGCTGGCCGTACA
TTTGTACGGCTCCGCAGTGGATGGCGGCCTGAAGCCACACAGTGATATTGATTTGCTGGTTACGGTGACC
GTAAGGCTTGATGAAACAACGCGGCGAGCTTTGATCAACGACCTTTTGGAAACTTCGGCTTCCCCTGGAG
AGAGCGAGATTCTCCGCGCTGTAGAAGTCACCATTGTTGTGCACGACGACATCATTCCGTGGCGTTATCC
AGCTAAGCGCGAACTGCAATTTGGAGAATGGCAGCGCAATGACATTCTTGCAGGTATCTTCGAGCCAGCC
ACGATCGACATTGATCTGGCTATCTTGCTGACAAAAGCAAGAGAACATAGCGTTGCCTTGGTAGGTCCAG
CGGCGGAGGAACTCTTTGATCCGGTTCCTGAACAGGATCTATTTGAGGCGCTAAATGAAACCTTAACGCT
ATGGAACTCGCCGCCCGACTGGGCTGGCGATGAGCGAAATGTAGTGCTTACGTTGTCCCGCATTTGGTAC
AGCGCAGTAACCGGCAAAATCGCGCCGAAGGATGTAGCTGCCGACTGGGCAATGGAGCGCCTGCCGGCCC
AGTATCAGCCCGTCATACTTGAAGCTAGACAGGCTTATCTTGGACAAGAAGAAGATCGTTTGGCCTCGCG
CGCAGATCAGTTGGAAGAATTTGTCCACTACGTGAAAGGCGAGATCACCAAGGTAGTCGGCAAATAATCA
CTAGACCAATGTTACACATATATACTTTAGATTGATTTAAAACTTCATGT
[125 nt withheld, positions 2851-2975]
C
[91 nt withheld, positions 2977-3067]
AGGGTGATGGTTCACGTAGTGGGCCAGCGCCCTGATAGACGGTTTTTCGCCCTTTGACGTTGGAGTCCAC
GTTCTTT
[37 nt withheld, positions 3145-3181]
ACCCTATCTCGGTCTATTCTTTTGATTTATAAGGGATTTTGCCGATTTCGGCCTATTGGTTAAAAAATGA
GCTGATTTAACAAAAATTTAACGCGAATTTTAACAAAATATTAACGCTTACAATTTTAACGGATCAGCGA
GAGACCCCTGTTGACAATTAATCATCGGCATAGTATATCGGCATAGTATAATACGACAAGGTGAGGAACT
AAACCCAGGAGGCAGATCATGACCATGATTACGCCAAGCTATTTAGGTGACACTATAGAATACTCAAGCT
TGCATGCCTGCAGGTCGACTCTAGAGGATCCCCGGGTACCGAGCTCGAATTCGCCCTATAGTGAGTCGTA
TTACAATTCACTGGCCGTCGTTTTACAACGTCGTGACTGGGAAAACCCTGGCGTTACCCAACTTAATCGC
CTTGCAGCACATCCCCCTTTCGCCAGCTGGCGTAATAGCGAAGAGGCCCGCACCGATCGCCCTTCCCAAC
AGTTGCGCAGCCTGAATGGCGAATGACGCCTGATGCGGTATTTTCTCCTTACGCATCTGTGCGGTATTTC
ACACCGCATATGGTGCACTCTCAGTACAATCTGCTCTGATGCCGCATAGGGTCTCTCTCCGGATCCCAGG
GAGGAATTGGTCGACGATGTAGGTCACTGTCTCGAAGCCGCGGTGCGGGTGCCAGGGCGTGCCCTTGGGC
TCCCCGGGCGCGTACTCCACCTCACCCATCTGGTCCATCATGATGCGCTGTCAGGAGCTAGAATCCCAAA
ACAAACTGGTTATTGTGGTAGGTCATTTGTTTGGCAGAAAGAAAACTCGAGAAATTTCTCTGGCCGTTAT
TCGTTATTCTCTCTTTTCTTTTTGGGTCGCTCCCTCTCTGCACTAATGCTCTCTCACTCTGTCACACAGT
AAACGGCATACTGCTCTCGTTGGTTCGAGAGAGCGCGCCTCGAATGTTCGCGAAAAGAGCGCCGGAGTAT
AAATAGAGGCGCTTCGTCTACGGAGCGACAATTCAATTCAAACAAGCAAAGTGAACACGTCGCTAAGCGA
AAGCTAAGCAAATAAACAAGCGCAGCTGAACAAGCTAAACAATCTGCAGTAAAGTGCAAGTTAAAGTGAA
TCAATTAAAAGTAACCAGCAACCAAGTAAATCAACTGCAACTACTGAAATCTGCCAAGAAGTAATTATTG
AATACAAGAAGAGAACACTCAATACTCGAATCCATGTGGGAGTTTATTCTTGACACAGATATTTATGATA
TAATAACTGAGTAAGCTTAACATAAGGAGGAAAACAAAATGAAAACCTTCAACATCAGCCAGCAGGACCT
GGAACTGGTGGAGGTGGCTACCGAGAAGATTACGATGCTCTACGAGGATAACAAGCACCACGTGGGAGCT
GCCATTCGCACCAAGACGGGCGAGATTATCAGTGCCGTGCACATTGAGGCCTACATCGGACGCGTGACCG
TGTGTGCCGAGGCCATTGCCATTGGCAGTGCCGTGAGCAACGGCCAGAAGGATTTTGATACCATTGTGGC
CGTGCGTCACCCATACTCCGATGAGGTGGACCGTAGCATCCGTGTCGTGTCCCCGTGTGGAATGTGCCGT
GAGCTGATTAGCGATTACGCCCCCGATTGCTTCGTGCTGATTGAGATGAACGGCAAGCTGGTCAAGACCA
CCATTGAGGAACTGATTCCCCTGAAGTATACCCGTAACTAAGCTTGGCAATAAAAAGACAGAATAAAACG
CACGGGTGTTGGGTCGTTTGTTCCGCTGTCAGGAGGGGTAATCGCTTATCCTCGGATAAACAATTATCCT
CACGGGTAATCGCTTATCCGGGTAATCGCTTATCCTCGGGTAATCGCTTATCCTTTCCCGAGCTCGCCCG
GGGATCGAGCGCAGCGGTATAAAAGGGCGCGGGGTGGCTGAGAGCATCAGTTGTGAATGAATGTTCGAGC
CGAGCAGACGTGCCGCTGCCTTCGTTAATATCCTTTGAATAAGCCAACTTTGAATCACAAGACGCATACC
AAACCAAATGGTGTCCAAGGGCGAGGAGCTGTTCACCGGCGTGGTGCCCATCCTGGTGGAGCTGGATGGC
GACGTGAACGGCCACAAGTTCAGCGTGCGCGGCGAGGGCGAGGGCGACGCCACCAACGGCAAGCTGACCC
TGAAGTTCATCTGCACCACCGGCAAGCTGCCCGTGCCCTGGCCCACCCTGGTGACCACCCTGAGCCACGG
CGTGCAGTGCTTCGCCCGCTACCCCGATCACATGAAGCAGCACGATTTCTTCAAGAGCGCCATGCCCGAG
GGCTACGTGCAGGAGCGCACCATTTTCTTCAATGACGACGGCACCTACAAGACCCGCGCCGAGGTGAAGT
TCGAGGGCGATACCCTGGTGAACCGCATCGAGCTGAAGGGCGTGGATTTCAAGGAGGATGGCAACATCCT
GGGCCACAAGCTGGAGTACAACTTCAACAGCCACAACATCTACATCATGGCCGTGAAGCAGAAGAACGGC
ATCAAGGTCAACTTCAAGATCCGCCACAACGTGGAGGATGGCTCAGTGCAGCTGGCCGATCACTACCAGC
AGAACACCCCCATCGGCGACGGCCCCGTGCTGCTGCCCGATAGCCACTACCTGAGCACCCAGAGCGTGCT
GTCCAAGGATCCCAACGAGAAGCGCGATCACATGGTGCTGCTGGAGTTCCGCACCGCCGCCGGCATCACC
CTGGGCATGGATGAGCTGTACAAGTAAGCTTGATCCAGACATGATAAGATACATTGATGAGTTTGGACAA
ACCACAACTAGAATGCAGTGAAAAAAATGCTTTATTTGTGAAATTTGTGATGCTATTGCTTTATTTGTAA
CCATTATAAGCTGCAATAAACAAGTTAACAACAACAATTGCATTCATTTTATGTTTCAGGTTCAGGGGGA
GGTGTGGGAGGTTTTTTCGCTGTCAGGAGGAATTCTAGTATGTATGTAAGTTAATAAAACCCATTTTTGC
GGAAAGTAGATAAAAAAAACATTTTTTTTTTTTACTGCACTGGATATCATTGAACTTATCTGATCAGTTT
TAAATTTACTTCGATCCAAGGGTATTTGATGTACCAGGTTCTTTCGATTACCTCTCACTCAAAATGACAT
TCCACTCAAAGTCAGCGCTGTTTGCCTCCTTCTCTGTCCACAGAAATATCGCCGTCACTTTCGCCGCTGC
GTCCGCTATCTCTTTCGCCACCGTTTGTAGCGTTACGTAGCGTCAATGTCCGCCTTCAGTTGCATTTTGT
CAGCGGTTTCGTGACGAAGCTCCAAGCGGTTTACGCCATCAATTAAACACAAAGTGCTGTGCCAAAACTC
CTCTCGCTTCTTATTTTTGTTTGTTTTTTGAGTGATTGGGGTGGTGATTGGTTTTGGGTGGGTAAGCAGG
GGAAAGTGTGAAAAATCCCGGCAATGGGCCAAGAGGATCAGGAGCTATTAATTCGCGGAGGCAGCAAACA
CCCATCTGCCGAGCATCTGAACAATGTGAGTAGTACATGTGCATACATCTTAAGTTCACTTGATCTATAG
GAACTGCGATTGCAACATCAAATTGTCTGCGGCGTGAGAACTGCGACCCACAAAAATCCCAAACCGCAAT
TGCACAAACAAATAGTGACACGAAACAGATTATTCTGGTAGCTGTTCTCGCTATATAAGACAATTTTTGA
GATCATATCATGATCAAGACATCTAAAGGCATTCATTTTCGACTATATTCTTTTTTACAAAAAATATAAC
AACCAGATATTTTAAGCTGATCCTAGATGCACAAAAAATAAATAAAAGTATAAACCTACTTCGTAGGATA
CTTCGGGGTACTTTTTGTTCGGGGTTAGATGAGCATAACGCTTGTAGTTGATATTTGAGATCCCCTATCA
TTGCAGGGTGACAGCGGAGCGGCTTCGCAGAGCTGCATTAACCAGGGCTTCGGGCAGGCCAAAAACTACG
GCACGCTCCGGCCACCCAGTCCGCCGGAGGACTCCGGTTCAGGGAGCGGCCAACTAGCCGAGAACCTCAC
CTATGCCTGGCACAATATGGACATCTTTGGGGCGGTCAATCAGCCGGGCTCCGGATGGCGGCAGCTGGTC
AACCGGACACGCGGACTATTCTGCAACGAGCGACACATACCGGCGCCCAGGAAACATTTGCTCAAGAACG
GTGAGTTTCTATTCGCAGTCGGCTGATCTGTGTGAAATCTTAATAAAGGGTCCAATTACCAATTTGAAAC
TCAGTTTGCGGCGTGGCCTATCCGGGCGAACTTTTGGCCGTGATGGGCAGTTCCGGTGCCGGAAAGACGA
CCCTGCTGAATGCCCTTGCCTTTCGATCGCCGCAGGGCATCCAAGTATCGCCATCCGGGATGCGACTGCT
CAATGGCCAACCTGTGGACGCCAAGGAGATGCAGGCCAGGTGCGCCTATGTCCAGCAGGATGACCTCTTT
ATCGGCTCCCTAACGGCCAGGGAACACCTGATTTTCCAAGCCATGGTGCGGATGCCACGACATCTGACCT
ATCGGCAGCGAGTGGCCCGCGTGGATCAGGTGATCCAGGAGCTTTCGCTCAGCAAATGTCAGCACACGAT
CATCGGTGTGCCCGGCAGGGTGAAAGGTCTGTCCGGCGGAGAAAGGAAGCGTCTGGCATTCGCCTCCGAG
GCTCTAACCGATCCGCCGCTTCTGATCTGCGATGAGCCCACCTCCGGACTGGACTCCTTTACCGCCCACA
GCGTCGTCCAGGTGCTGAAGAAGCTGTCGCAGAAGGGCAAGACCGTCATCCTGACCATTCATCAGCCGTC
TTCCGAGCTGTTTGAGCTCTTTGACAAGATCCTTCTGATGGCCGAGGGCAGGGTAGCTTTCTTGGGCACT
CCCAGCGAAGCCGTCGACTTCTTTTCCTAGTGAGTTCGATGTGTTTATTAAGGGTATCTAGTATTACATA
ACATCTCAACTCCTATCCAGCGTGGGTGCCCAGTGTCCTACCAACTACAATCCGGCGGACTTTTACGTAC
AGGTGTTGGCCGTTGTGCCCGGACGGGAGATCGAGTCCCGTGATCGGATCGCCAAGATATGCGACAATTT
TGCCATTAGCAAAGTAGCCCGGGATATGGAGCAGTTGTTGGCCACCAAAAATCTGGAGAAGCCACTGGAG
CAGCCGGAGAATGGGTACACCTACAAGGCCACCTGGTTCATGCAGTTCCGGGCGGTCCTGTGGCGATCCT
GGCTGTCGGTGCTCAAGGAACCACTCCTCGTAAAAGTGCGACTTATTCAGACAACGGTGAGTGGTTCCAG
TGGAAACAAATGATATAACGCTTACAATTCTTGGAAACAAATTCGCTAGATTTTAGATAGAATTGCCTGA
TTCCACACCCTTCTTAGTTTTTTTCAATGAGATGTATAGTTTATAGTTTTGCAGAAGATAAATAAATTTC
ATTTAACTCGCGAATATTAATGAGATGCGAGTAACATTTTAATTTGCAGATGGTTGCCATCTTGATTGGC
CTCATCTTTTTGGGCCAACAACTCACGCAAGTGGGTGTGATGAATATCAACGGAGCCATCTTCCTCTTCC
TGACCAACATGACCTTTCAAAACGTCTTTGCCACGATAAATGTAAGTCATGTTTAGAATACATTTGCATT
TCAATAATTTACTAACTTTCTAATGAATCGATTCGATTTAGGTGTTCACCTCAGAGCTGCCAGTTTTTAT
GAGGGAGGCCCGAAGTCGACTTTATCGCTGTGACACATACTTTCTGGGCAAAACGATTGCCGAATTGCCG
CTTTTTCTCACAGTGCCACTGGTCTTCACGGCGATTGCCTATCCGATGATCGGACTGCGGGCCGGAGTGC
TGCACTTCTTCAACTGCCTGGCGCTGGTCACTCTGGTGGCCAATGTGTCAACGTCCTTCGGATATCTAAT
ATCCTGCGCCAGCTCCTCGACCTCGATGGCGCTGTCTGTGGGTCCGCCGGTTATCATACCATTCCTGCTC
TTTGGCGGCTTCTTCTTGAACTCGGGCTCGGTGCCAGTATACCTCAAATGGTTGTCGTACCTCTCATGGT
TCCGTTACGCCAACGAGGGTCTGCTGATTAACCAATGGGCGGACGTGGAGCCG
